LOCUS       Exported 9480 bp ds-DNA circular SYN 15-AUG-2017
DEFINITION  synthetic circular DNA
ACCESSION   .
VERSION     .
KEYWORDS    pBDKRB2_TCS(Q'G)_NLS-HA-dCas9(C)-VP64_T2A_MCP-P65-HSF1+T272
SOURCE      synthetic DNA construct
  ORGANISM  recombinant plasmid
REFERENCE   1 (bases 1 to 9480)
  AUTHORS   Weatherall Institute
  TITLE     Direct Submission
  JOURNAL   Exported Tuesday, Aug 15, 2017 from SnapGene 3.3.4
            http://www.snapgene.com
FEATURES             Location/Qualifiers
     source          1..9480
                     /organism="recombinant plasmid"
                     /mol_type="other DNA"
     misc_feature    12..810
                     /note="CBh"
     misc_feature    817..824
                     /label=konzak
     CDS             825..905
                     /codon_start=1
                     /product="p.363: At the 5′ end, we included a cleavable
                     signal sequence to promote membrane localization23 and a
                     Flag epitope tag to allow monitoring of cell-surface
                     expression by immunohistochemistry. -- Highlighted 11 mar
                     2016 flag - DYKDDDDK but where is the ""K""?"
                     /label=membrane localisation signal+ FLAG
                     /translation="MKTIIALSYIFCLVFADYKDDDDASID"
     CDS             906..2078
                     /codon_start=1
                     /label=BDKBR2
                     /translation="MFSPWKISMFLSVREDSVPTTASFSADMLNVTLQGPTLNGTFAQS
                     KCPQVEWLGWLNTIQPPFLWVLFVLATLENIFVLSVFCLHKSSCTVAEIYLGNLAAADL
                     ILACGLPFWAITISNNFDWLFGETLCRVVNAIISMNLYSSICFLMLVSIDRYLALVKTM
                     SMGRMRGVRWAKLYSLVIWGCTLLLSSPMLVFRTMKEYSDEGHNVTACVISYPSLIWEV
                     FTNMLLNVVGFLLPLSVITFCTMQIMQVLRNNEMQKFKEIQTERRATVLVLVVLLLFII
                     CWLPFQISTFLDTLHRLGILSSCQDERIIDVITQIASFMAYSNSCLNPLVYVIVGKRFR
                     KKSWEVYQGVCQKGGCRSEPIQMENSMGTLRTSISVERQIHKLQDWAGSRQ"
     CDS             2079..2177
                     /codon_start=1
                     /label=crucial for arrestin recruitment
                     /note="added sequence from the C terminus of the V2
                     vasopressin receptor (V2 tail) after each recep- tor
                     sequence, to promote arrestin recruitment20,24–26. "
                     /translation="IDTGGRTPPSLGPQDESCTTASSSLAKDTSSTG"
     CDS             2178..2198
                     /codon_start=1
                     /label=efficient TEV cleavage site
                     /translation="ENLYFQG"
     CDS             2199..2219
                     /codon_start=1
                     /label=SV40 NLS
                     /translation="PKKKRKV"
     CDS             2238..2264
                     /codon_start=1
                     /product="HA (human influenza hemagglutinin) epitope tag"
                     /label=HA
                     /translation="YPYDVPDYA"
     misc_feature    2265..2273
                     /label=GGS linker
     misc_feature    2280..2291
                     /note="(GGGGS)3 linker"
     CDS             2292..4790
                     /codon_start=1
                     /note="hSpCas9"
                     /translation="KPAFLSGEQKKAIVDLLFKTNRKVTVKQLKEDYFKKIECFDSVEI
                     SGVEDRFNASLGTYHDLLKIIKDKDFLDNEENEDILEDIVLTLTLFEDREMIEERLKTY
                     AHLFDDKVMKQLKRRRYTGWGRLSRKLINGIRDKQSGKTILDFLKSDGFANRNFMQLIH
                     DDSLTFKEDIQKAQVSGQGDSLHEHIANLAGSPAIKKGILQTVKVVDELVKVMGRHKPE
                     NIVIEMARENQTTQKGQKNSRERMKRIEEGIKELGSQILKEHPVENTQLQNEKLYLYYL
                     QNGRDMYVDQELDINRLSDYDVDHIVPQSFLKDDSIDNKVLTRSDKARGKSDNVPSEEV
                     VKKMKNYWRQLLNAKLITQRKFDNLTKAERGGLSELDKAGFIKRQLVETRQITKHVAQI
                     LDSRMNTKYDENDKLIREVKVITLKSKLVSDFRKDFQFYKVREINNYHHAHDAYLNAVV
                     GTALIKKYPKLESEFVYGDYKVYDVRKMIAKSEQEIGKATAKYFFYSNIMNFFKTEITL
                     ANGEIRKRPLIETNGETGEIVWDKGRDFATVRKVLSMPQVNIVKKTEVQTGGFSKESIL
                     PKRNSDKLIARKKDWDPKKYGGFDSPTVAYSVLVVAKVEKGKSKKLKSVKELLGITIME
                     RSSFEKNPIDFLEAKGYKEVKKDLIIKLPKYSLFELENGRKRMLASAGELQKGNELALP
                     SKYVNFLYLASHYEKLKGSPEDNEQKQLFVEQHKHYLDEIIEQISEFSKRVILADANLD
                     KVLSAYNKHRDKPIREQAENIIHLFTLTNLGAPAAFKYFDTTIDRKRYTSTKEVLDATL
                     IHQSITGLYETRIDLSQLGGD"
     misc_feature    4791..4823
                     /note="NLS"
     CDS             4824..4988
                     /codon_start=1
                     /note="VP64"
                     /translation="GRADALDDFDLDMLGSDALDDFDLDMLGSDALDDFDLDMLGSDAL
                     DDFDLDMLIN"
     CDS             5010..5063
                     /codon_start=1
                     /product="2A peptide from Thosea asigna virus capsid
                     protein"
                     /label=T2A
                     /note="Eukaryotic ribosomes fail to insert a peptide bond
                     between the Gly and Pro residues, yielding separate
                     polypeptides."
                     /translation="EGRGSLLTCGDVEENPGP"
     CDS             5076..5465
                     /codon_start=1
                     /label=MCP
                     /translation="MASNFTQFVLVDNGGTGDVTVAPSNFANGVAEWISSNSRSQAYKV
                     TCSVRQSSAQKRKYTIKVEVPKVATQTVGGVELPVAAWRSYLNMELTIPIFATNSDCEL
                     IVKAMQGLLKDGNPIPSAIAANSGIY"
     misc_feature    5517..5549
                     /label=NLS
     CDS             5556..6107
                     /codon_start=1
                     /label=P65
                     /translation="PSGQISNQALALAPSSAPVLAQTMVPSSAMVPLAQPPAPAPVLTP
                     GPPQSLSAPVPKSTQAGEGTLSEALLHLQFDADEDLGALLGNSTDPGVFTDLASVDNSE
                     FQQLLNQGVSMSHSTAEPMLMEYPEAITRLVTGSQRPPDPAPTPLGTSGLPNGLSGDED
                     FSSIADMDFSALLSQISSSGQ"
     CDS             6123..6494
                     /codon_start=1
                     /label=HSF1
                     /translation="GFSVDTSALLDLFSPSVTVPDMSLPDLDSSLASIQELLSPQEPPR
                     PPEAENSSPDSGKQLVHYTAQPLFLLDPGSVDTGSNDLPVLFELGEGSYFSEGDGFAED
                     PTISLLTGSEPPKAKDPTVS"
     misc_feature    6504..6735
                     /note="bGH polyA"
     misc_feature    6744..6884
                     /label=R-ITR
     rep_origin      6976..7282
                     /direction=RIGHT
                     /label=f1 Origin
     misc_feature    7801..8658
                     /label=AmpR
     rep_origin      8809..9476
                     /direction=RIGHT
                     /label=pUC ori
ORIGIN
        1 ctagaggtac ccgttacata acttacggta aatggcccgc ctggctgacc gcccaacgac
       61 ccccgcccat tgacgtcaat agtaacgcca atagggactt tccattgacg tcaatgggtg
      121 gagtatttac ggtaaactgc ccacttggca gtacatcaag tgtatcatat gccaagtacg
      181 ccccctattg acgtcaatga cggtaaatgg cccgcctggc attgtgccca gtacatgacc
      241 ttatgggact ttcctacttg gcagtacatc tacgtattag tcatcgctat taccatggtc
      301 gaggtgagcc ccacgttctg cttcactctc cccatctccc ccccctcccc acccccaatt
      361 ttgtatttat ttatttttta attattttgt gcagcgatgg gggcgggggg gggggggggg
      421 cgcgcgccag gcggggcggg gcggggcgag gggcggggcg gggcgaggcg gagaggtgcg
      481 gcggcagcca atcagagcgg cgcgctccga aagtttcctt ttatggcgag gcggcggcgg
      541 cggcggccct ataaaaagcg aagcgcgcgg cgggcgggag tcgctgcgac gctgccttcg
      601 ccccgtgccc cgctccgccg ccgcctcgcg ccgcccgccc cggctctgac tgaccgcgtt
      661 actcccacag gtgagcgggc gggacggccc ttctcctccg ggctgtaatt agctgagcaa
      721 gaggtaaggg tttaagggat ggttggttgg tggggtatta atgtttaatt acctggagca
      781 cctgcctgaa atcacttttt ttcaggttgg accggtgcgc caccatgaag acgatcatcg
      841 ccctgagcta catcttctgc ctggtattcg ccgactacaa ggacgatgat gacgccagca
      901 tcgatatgtt ctcaccctgg aagatttcta tgttcctttc tgtgcgcgag gacagcgtgc
      961 ccacaactgc gagttttagc gccgacatgc ttaacgtgac cctgcagggc cccactctca
     1021 acgggacatt tgctcagtct aaatgtcctc aagtggaatg gctcggctgg ttgaacacta
     1081 tccagccccc tttcctttgg gttctttttg ttctggccac gctggaaaac atctttgttc
     1141 tctctgtgtt ttgcctccat aagagctcct gtacggtggc cgaaatttac ctgggtaatt
     1201 tggccgcagc ggatctcatt ttggcctgtg gcctgccttt ctgggctatt actatcagca
     1261 ataattttga ttggttgttt ggcgagacct tgtgtcgcgt ggtgaatgca attatcagta
     1321 tgaatctgta cagctcaatc tgcttcctta tgctcgtcag cattgacagg tacctcgccc
     1381 ttgtaaagac tatgagcatg ggccgcatga ggggcgtacg ctgggctaag ctctatagcc
     1441 tggtgatttg gggttgcacc ctcctcctca gttcacctat gctggtcttc cgaacgatga
     1501 aggagtactc tgacgagggc cacaatgtta ccgcatgcgt tatcagttac ccatctttga
     1561 tttgggaggt cttcacaaac atgctgctga acgtggtggg ttttttgctc cccctttctg
     1621 tgattacctt ctgtacaatg cagatcatgc aagttttgcg aaacaacgaa atgcaaaaat
     1681 ttaaggagat acagaccgag cgaagggcca cagtgctggt cttggtcgtt ttgctgttgt
     1741 tcattatctg ttggctgcct ttccagatca gcactttcct ggacacgttg cacagactcg
     1801 gaatcctgag tagttgtcag gacgaaagga tcatcgacgt tatcactcaa atcgcgtcct
     1861 tcatggcata ctccaatagc tgcttgaacc cattggtgta tgttattgtg ggaaaacggt
     1921 ttaggaagaa gagctgggaa gtgtaccaag gggtgtgcca aaagggaggc tgccgatcag
     1981 agccaatcca aatggaaaat agcatgggta ccctgagaac ctccattagc gtggagcgac
     2041 agatccacaa gctccaggac tgggctggct ctagacagat cgataccggt ggacgcaccc
     2101 cacccagcct gggtccccaa gatgagtcct gcaccaccgc cagctcctcc ctggccaagg
     2161 acacttcatc gaccggtgag aacctgtact tccagggccc caagaagaag aggaaggtgg
     2221 ggggaggcag cactagttac ccatacgacg taccagatta cgctggaggt tctggatccg
     2281 gcggtggctc gaagcccgcc ttcctgagcg gcgagcagaa aaaggccatc gtggacctgc
     2341 tgttcaagac caaccggaaa gtgaccgtga agcagctgaa agaggactac ttcaagaaaa
     2401 tcgagtgctt cgactccgtg gaaatctccg gcgtggaaga tcggttcaac gcctccctgg
     2461 gcacatacca cgatctgctg aaaattatca aggacaagga cttcctggac aatgaggaaa
     2521 acgaggacat tctggaagat atcgtgctga ccctgacact gtttgaggac agagagatga
     2581 tcgaggaacg gctgaaaacc tatgcccacc tgttcgacga caaagtgatg aagcagctga
     2641 agcggcggag atacaccggc tggggcaggc tgagccggaa gctgatcaac ggcatccggg
     2701 acaagcagtc cggcaagaca atcctggatt tcctgaagtc cgacggcttc gccaacagaa
     2761 acttcatgca gctgatccac gacgacagcc tgacctttaa agaggacatc cagaaagccc
     2821 aggtgtccgg ccagggcgat agcctgcacg agcacattgc caatctggcc ggcagccccg
     2881 ccattaagaa gggcatcctg cagacagtga aggtggtgga cgagctcgtg aaagtgatgg
     2941 gccggcacaa gcccgagaac atcgtgatcg aaatggccag agagaaccag accacccaga
     3001 agggacagaa gaacagccgc gagagaatga agcggatcga agagggcatc aaagagctgg
     3061 gcagccagat cctgaaagaa caccccgtgg aaaacaccca gctgcagaac gagaagctgt
     3121 acctgtacta cctgcagaat gggcgggata tgtacgtgga ccaggaactg gacatcaacc
     3181 ggctgtccga ctacgatgtg gaccatatcg tgcctcagag ctttctgaag gacgactcca
     3241 tcgacaacaa ggtgctgacc agaagcgaca aggcccgggg caagagcgac aacgtgccct
     3301 ccgaagaggt cgtgaagaag atgaagaact actggcggca gctgctgaac gccaagctga
     3361 ttacccagag aaagttcgac aatctgacca aggccgagag aggcggcctg agcgaactgg
     3421 ataaggccgg cttcatcaag agacagctgg tggaaacccg gcagatcaca aagcacgtgg
     3481 cacagatcct ggactcccgg atgaacacta agtacgacga gaatgacaag ctgatccggg
     3541 aagtgaaagt gatcaccctg aagtccaagc tggtgtccga tttccggaag gatttccagt
     3601 tttacaaagt gcgcgagatc aacaactacc accacgccca cgacgcctac ctgaacgccg
     3661 tcgtgggaac cgccctgatc aaaaagtacc ctaagctgga aagcgagttc gtgtacggcg
     3721 actacaaggt gtacgacgtg cggaagatga tcgccaagag cgagcaggaa atcggcaagg
     3781 ctaccgccaa gtacttcttc tacagcaaca tcatgaactt tttcaagacc gagattaccc
     3841 tggccaacgg cgagatccgg aagcggcctc tgatcgagac aaacggcgaa accggggaga
     3901 tcgtgtggga taagggccgg gattttgcca ccgtgcggaa agtgctgagc atgccccaag
     3961 tgaatatcgt gaaaaagacc gaggtgcaga caggcggctt cagcaaagag tctatcctgc
     4021 ccaagaggaa cagcgataag ctgatcgcca gaaagaagga ctgggaccct aagaagtacg
     4081 gcggcttcga cagccccacc gtggcctatt ctgtgctggt ggtggccaaa gtggaaaagg
     4141 gcaagtccaa gaaactgaag agtgtgaaag agctgctggg gatcaccatc atggaaagaa
     4201 gcagcttcga gaagaatccc atcgactttc tggaagccaa gggctacaaa gaagtgaaaa
     4261 aggacctgat catcaagctg cctaagtact ccctgttcga gctggaaaac ggccggaaga
     4321 gaatgctggc ctctgccggc gaactgcaga agggaaacga actggccctg ccctccaaat
     4381 atgtgaactt cctgtacctg gccagccact atgagaagct gaagggctcc cccgaggata
     4441 atgagcagaa acagctgttt gtggaacagc acaagcacta cctggacgag atcatcgagc
     4501 agatcagcga gttctccaag agagtgatcc tggccgacgc taatctggac aaagtgctgt
     4561 ccgcctacaa caagcaccgg gataagccca tcagagagca ggccgagaat atcatccacc
     4621 tgtttaccct gaccaatctg ggagcccctg ccgccttcaa gtactttgac accaccatcg
     4681 accggaagag gtacaccagc accaaagagg tgctggacgc caccctgatc caccagagca
     4741 tcaccggcct gtacgagaca cggatcgacc tgtctcagct gggaggcgac agccccaaga
     4801 agaagagaaa ggtggaggcc agcggacggg ctgacgcatt ggacgatttt gatctggata
     4861 tgctgggaag tgacgccctc gatgattttg accttgacat gcttggttcg gatgcccttg
     4921 atgactttga cctcgacatg ctcggcagtg acgcccttga tgatttcgac ctggacatgc
     4981 tgattaacgg taccgctagc ggcagtggag agggcagagg aagtctgcta acatgcggtg
     5041 acgtcgagga gaatcctggc ccagtgagca agcttatggc ttcaaacttt actcagttcg
     5101 tgctcgtgga caatggtggg acaggggatg tgacagtggc tccttctaat ttcgctaatg
     5161 gggtggcaga gtggatcagc tccaactcac ggagccaggc ctacaaggtg acatgcagcg
     5221 tcaggcagtc tagtgcccag aagagaaagt ataccatcaa ggtggaggtc cccaaagtgg
     5281 ctacccagac agtgggcgga gtcgaactgc ctgtcgccgc ttggaggtcc tacctgaaca
     5341 tggagctcac tatcccaatt ttcgctacca attctgactg tgaactcatc gtgaaggcaa
     5401 tgcaggggct cctcaaagac ggtaatccta tcccttccgc catcgccgct aactcaggta
     5461 tctacagcgc tggaggaggt ggaagcggag gaggaggaag cggaggagga ggtagcggac
     5521 ctaagaaaaa gaggaaggtg gcggccgctg gatccccttc agggcagatc agcaaccagg
     5581 ccctggctct ggcccctagc tccgctccag tgctggccca gactatggtg ccctctagtg
     5641 ctatggtgcc tctggcccag ccacctgctc cagcccctgt gctgacccca ggaccacccc
     5701 agtcactgag cgctccagtg cccaagtcta cacaggccgg cgaggggact ctgagtgaag
     5761 ctctgctgca cctgcagttc gacgctgatg aggacctggg agctctgctg gggaacagca
     5821 ccgatcccgg agtgttcaca gatctggcct ccgtggacaa ctctgagttt cagcagctgc
     5881 tgaatcaggg cgtgtccatg tctcatagta cagccgaacc aatgctgatg gagtaccccg
     5941 aagccattac ccggctggtg accggcagcc agcggccccc cgaccccgct ccaactcccc
     6001 tgggaaccag cggcctgcct aatgggctgt ccggagatga agacttctca agcatcgctg
     6061 atatggactt tagtgccctg ctgtcacaga tttcctctag tgggcaggga ggaggtggaa
     6121 gcggcttcag cgtggacacc agtgccctgc tggacctgtt cagcccctcg gtgaccgtgc
     6181 ccgacatgag cctgcctgac cttgacagca gcctggccag tatccaagag ctcctgtctc
     6241 cccaggagcc ccccaggcct cccgaggcag agaacagcag cccggattca gggaagcagc
     6301 tggtgcacta cacagcgcag ccgctgttcc tgctggaccc cggctccgtg gacaccggga
     6361 gcaacgacct gccggtgctg tttgagctgg gagagggctc ctacttctcc gaaggggacg
     6421 gcttcgccga ggaccccacc atctccctgc tgacaggctc ggagcctccc aaagccaagg
     6481 accccactgt ctcctaagaa ttcctagagc tcgctgatca gcctcgactg tgccttctag
     6541 ttgccagcca tctgttgttt gcccctcccc cgtgccttcc ttgaccctgg aaggtgccac
     6601 tcccactgtc ctttcctaat aaaatgagga aattgcatcg cattgtctga gtaggtgtca
     6661 ttctattctg gggggtgggg tggggcagga cagcaagggg gaggattggg aagagaatag
     6721 caggcatgct ggggagcggc cgcaggaacc cctagtgatg gagttggcca ctccctctct
     6781 gcgcgctcgc tcgctcactg aggccgggcg accaaaggtc gcccgacgcc cgggctttgc
     6841 ccgggcggcc tcagtgagcg agcgagcgcg cagctgcctg caggggcgcc tgatgcggta
     6901 ttttctcctt acgcatctgt gcggtatttc acaccgcata nnnnnnnnnn nnnnnnnnnn
     6961 nnnnnnnnnn nnnnnnnnnn nnnnnnnnnn nnnnnnnnnn nnnnnnnnnn nnnnnnnnnn
     7021 nnnnnnnnnn nnnnnnnnnn nnnnnnnnnn nnnnnnnnnn nnnnnnnnnn nnnnnnnnnn
     7081 nncnnnnnnn nnnnnnnnnn nnnnnnnnnn nnnnnnnnnn nnnnnnnnnn nnnnnnnnnn
     7141 nnnnnnnnnn nnnnnnnnnn nnnnnnnnnn nnnnnnnnnn nnnnnnnnnn nnnnnnnnnn
     7201 nnnnnnnnnn nnnnnnnnnn nnnncctttg acgttggagt ccacgttctt taatagtgga
     7261 ctcttgttcc aaactggaac aacactcaac cctatctcgg gctattcttt tgatttataa
     7321 gggattttgc cgatttcggc ctattggtta aaaaatgagc tgatttaaca aaaatttaac
     7381 gcgaatttta acaaaatatt aacgtttaca attttatggt gcactctcag tacaatctgc
     7441 tctgatgccg catagttaag ccagccccga cacccgccaa cacccgctga cgcgccctga
     7501 cgggcttgtc tgctcccggc atccgcttac agacaagctg tgaccgtctc cgggagctgc
     7561 atgtgtcaga ggttttcacc gtcatcaccg aaacgcgcga gacgaaaggg cctcgtgata
     7621 cgcctatttt tataggttaa tgtcatgata ataatggttt cttagacgtc aggtggcact
     7681 tttcggggaa atgtgcgcgg aacccctatt tgtttatttt tctaaataca ttcaaatatg
     7741 tatccgctca tgagacaata accctgataa atgcttcaat aatattgaaa aaggaagagt
     7801 atgagtattc aacatttccg tgtcgccctt attccctttt ttgcggcatt ttgccttcct
     7861 gtttttgctc acccagaaac gctggtgaaa gtaaaagatg ctgaagatca gttgggtgca
     7921 cgagtgggtt acatcgaact ggatctcaac agcggtaaga tccttgagag ttttcgcccc
     7981 gaagaacgtt ttccaatgat gagcactttt aaagttctgc tatgtggcgc ggtattatcc
     8041 cgtattgacg ccgggcaaga gcaactcggt cgccgcatac actattctca gaatgacttg
     8101 gttgagtact caccagtcac agaaaagcat cttacggatg gcatgacagt aagagaatta
     8161 tgcagtgctg ccataaccat gagtgataac actgcggcca acttacttct gacaacgatc
     8221 ggaggaccga aggagctaac cgcttttttg cacaacatgg gggatcatgt aactcgcctt
     8281 gatcgttggg aaccggagct gaatgaagcc ataccaaacg acgagcgtga caccacgatg
     8341 cctgtagcaa tggcaacaac gttgcgcaaa ctattaactg gcgaactact tactctagct
     8401 tcccggcaac aattaataga ctggatggag gcggataaag ttgcaggacc acttctgcgc
     8461 tcggcccttc cggctggctg gtttattgct gataaatctg gagccggtga gcgtggaagc
     8521 cgcggtatca ttgcagcact ggggccagat ggtaagccct cccgtatcgt agttatctac
     8581 acgacgggga gtcaggcaac tatggatgaa cgaaatagac agatcgctga gataggtgcc
     8641 tcactgatta agcattggta actgtcagac caagtttact catatatact ttagattgat
     8701 ttaaaacttc atttttaatt taaaaggatc taggtgaaga tcctttttga taatctcatg
     8761 accaaaatcc cttaacgtga gttttcgttc cactgagcgt cagaccccgt agaaaagatc
     8821 aaaggatctt cttgagatcc tttttttctg cgcgtaatct gctgcttgca aacaaaaaaa
     8881 ccaccgctac cagcggtggt ttgtttgccg gatcaagagc taccaactct ttttccgaag
     8941 gtaactggct tcagcagagc gcagatacca aatactgtcc ttctagtgta gccgtagtta
     9001 ggccaccact tcaagaactc tgtagcaccg cctacatacc tcgctctgct aatcctgtta
     9061 ccagtggctg ctgccagtgg cgataagtcg tgtcttaccg ggttggactc aagacgatag
     9121 ttaccggata aggcgcagcg gtcgggctga acggggggtt cgtgcacaca gcccagcttg
     9181 gagcgaacga cctacaccga actgagatac ctacagcgtg agctatgaga aagcgccacg
     9241 cttcccgaag ggagaaaggc ggacaggtat ccggtaagcg gcagggtcgg aacaggagag
     9301 cgcacgaggg agcttccagg gggaaacgcc tggtatcttt atagtcctgt cgggtttcgc
     9361 cacctctgac ttgagcgtcg atttttgtga tgctcgtcag gggggcggag cctatggaaa
     9421 aacgccagca acgcggcctt tttacggttc ctggcctttt gctggccttt tgctcacatg
//
