>Addgene plasmid #101107 | pBDKRB2_TCS(Q’G)_NLS-HA-dCas9(C)-VP64_T2A_MCP-P65-HSF1 | depositor full sequence | sequence record 194485 | pBDKRB2_TCS(Q’G)_NLS-HA-dCas9(C)-VP64_T2A_MCP-P65-HSF1 sequence 9479 bps
CTAGAGGTACCCGTTACATAACTTACGGTAAATGGCCCGCCTGGCTGACCGCCCAACGACCCCCGCCCAT
TGACGTCAATAGTAACGCCAATAGGGACTTTCCATTGACGTCAATGGGTGGAGTATTTACGGTAAACTGC
CCACTTGGCAGTACATCAAGTGTATCATATGCCAAGTACGCCCCCTATTGACGTCAATGACGGTAAATGG
CCCGCCTGGCATTGTGCCCAGTACATGACCTTATGGGACTTTCCTACTTGGCAGTACATCTACGTATTAG
TCATCGCTATTACCATGGTCGAGGTGAGCCCCACGTTCTGCTTCACTCTCCCCATCTCCCCCCCCTCCCC
ACCCCCAATTTTGTATTTATTTATTTTTTAATTATTTTGTGCAGCGATGGGGGCGGGGGGGGGGGGGGGG
CGCGCGCCAGGCGGGGCGGGGCGGGGCGAGGGGCGGGGCGGGGCGAGGCGGAGAGGTGCGGCGGCAGCCA
ATCAGAGCGGCGCGCTCCGAAAGTTTCCTTTTATGGCGAGGCGGCGGCGGCGGCGGCCCTATAAAAAGCG
AAGCGCGCGGCGGGCGGGAGTCGCTGCGCGCTGCCTTCGCCCCGTGCCCCGCTCCGCCGCCGCCTCGCGC
CGCCCGCCCCGGCTCTGACTGACCGCGTTACTCCCACAGGTGAGCGGGCGGGACGGCCCTTCTCCTCCGG
GCTGTAATTAGCTGAGCAAGAGGTAAGGGTTTAAGGGATGGTTGGTTGGTGGGGTATTAATGTTTAATTA
CCTGGAGCACCTGCCTGAAATCACTTTTTTTCAGGTTGGACCGGTGCGCCACCATGAAGACGATCATCGC
CCTGAGCTACATCTTCTGCCTGGTATTCGCCGACTACAAGGACGATGATGACGCCAGCATCGATATGTTC
TCACCCTGGAAGATTTCTATGTTCCTTTCTGTGCGCGAGGACAGCGTGCCCACAACTGCGAGTTTTAGCG
CCGACATGCTTAACGTGACCCTGCAGGGCCCCACTCTCAACGGGACATTTGCTCAGTCTAAATGTCCTCA
AGTGGAATGGCTCGGCTGGTTGAACACTATCCAGCCCCCTTTCCTTTGGGTTCTTTTTGTTCTGGCCACG
CTGGAAAACATCTTTGTTCTCTCTGTGTTTTGCCTCCATAAGAGCTCCTGTACGGTGGCCGAAATTTACC
TGGGTAATTTGGCCGCAGCGGATCTCATTTTGGCCTGTGGCCTGCCTTTCTGGGCTATTACTATCAGCAA
TAATTTTGATTGGTTGTTTGGCGAGACCTTGTGTCGCGTGGTGAATGCAATTATCAGTATGAATCTGTAC
AGCTCAATCTGCTTCCTTATGCTCGTCAGCATTGACAGGTACCTCGCCCTTGTAAAGACTATGAGCATGG
GCCGCATGAGGGGCGTACGCTGGGCTAAGCTCTATAGCCTGGTGATTTGGGGTTGCACCCTCCTCCTCAG
TTCACCTATGCTGGTCTTCCGAACGATGAAGGAGTACTCTGACGAGGGCCACAATGTTACCGCATGCGTT
ATCAGTTACCCATCTTTGATTTGGGAGGTCTTCACAAACATGCTGCTGAACGTGGTGGGTTTTTTGCTCC
CCCTTTCTGTGATTACCTTCTGTACAATGCAGATCATGCAAGTTTTGCGAAACAACGAAATGCAAAAATT
TAAGGAGATACAGACCGAGCGAAGGGCCACAGTGCTGGTCTTGGTCGTTTTGCTGTTGTTCATTATCTGT
TGGCTGCCTTTCCAGATCAGCACTTTCCTGGACACGTTGCACAGACTCGGAATCCTGAGTAGTTGTCAGG
ACGAAAGGATCATCGACGTTATCACTCAAATCGCGTCCTTCATGGCATACTCCAATAGCTGCTTGAACCC
ATTGGTGTATGTTATTGTGGGAAAACGGTTTAGGAAGAAGAGCTGGGAAGTGTACCAAGGGGTGTGCCAA
AAGGGAGGCTGCCGATCAGAGCCAATCCAAATGGAAAATAGCATGGGTACCCTGAGAACCTCCATTAGCG
TGGAGCGACAGATCCACAAGCTCCAGGACTGGGCTGGCTCTAGACAGATCGATACCGGTGGACGCACCCC
ACCCAGCCTGGGTCCCCAAGATGAGTCCTGCACCACCGCCAGCTCCTCCCTGGCCAAGGACACTTCATCG
ACCGGTGAGAACCTGTACTTCCAGGGCCCCAAGAAGAAGAGGAAGGTGGGGGGAGGCAGCACTAGTTACC
CATACGACGTACCAGATTACGCTGGAGGTTCTGGATCCGGCGGTGGCTCGAAGCCCGCCTTCCTGAGCGG
CGAGCAGAAAAAGGCCATCGTGGACCTGCTGTTCAAGACCAACCGGAAAGTGACCGTGAAGCAGCTGAAA
GAGGACTACTTCAAGAAAATCGAGTGCTTCGACTCCGTGGAAATCTCCGGCGTGGAAGATCGGTTCAACG
CCTCCCTGGGCACATACCACGATCTGCTGAAAATTATCAAGGACAAGGACTTCCTGGACAATGAGGAAAA
CGAGGACATTCTGGAAGATATCGTGCTGACCCTGACACTGTTTGAGGACAGAGAGATGATCGAGGAACGG
CTGAAAACCTATGCCCACCTGTTCGACGACAAAGTGATGAAGCAGCTGAAGCGGCGGAGATACACCGGCT
GGGGCAGGCTGAGCCGGAAGCTGATCAACGGCATCCGGGACAAGCAGTCCGGCAAGACAATCCTGGATTT
CCTGAAGTCCGACGGCTTCGCCAACAGAAACTTCATGCAGCTGATCCACGACGACAGCCTGACCTTTAAA
GAGGACATCCAGAAAGCCCAGGTGTCCGGCCAGGGCGATAGCCTGCACGAGCACATTGCCAATCTGGCCG
GCAGCCCCGCCATTAAGAAGGGCATCCTGCAGACAGTGAAGGTGGTGGACGAGCTCGTGAAAGTGATGGG
CCGGCACAAGCCCGAGAACATCGTGATCGAAATGGCCAGAGAGAACCAGACCACCCAGAAGGGACAGAAG
AACAGCCGCGAGAGAATGAAGCGGATCGAAGAGGGCATCAAAGAGCTGGGCAGCCAGATCCTGAAAGAAC
ACCCCGTGGAAAACACCCAGCTGCAGAACGAGAAGCTGTACCTGTACTACCTGCAGAATGGGCGGGATAT
GTACGTGGACCAGGAACTGGACATCAACCGGCTGTCCGACTACGATGTGGACCATATCGTGCCTCAGAGC
TTTCTGAAGGACGACTCCATCGACAACAAGGTGCTGACCAGAAGCGACAAGGCCCGGGGCAAGAGCGACA
ACGTGCCCTCCGAAGAGGTCGTGAAGAAGATGAAGAACTACTGGCGGCAGCTGCTGAACGCCAAGCTGAT
TACCCAGAGAAAGTTCGACAATCTGACCAAGGCCGAGAGAGGCGGCCTGAGCGAACTGGATAAGGCCGGC
TTCATCAAGAGACAGCTGGTGGAAACCCGGCAGATCACAAAGCACGTGGCACAGATCCTGGACTCCCGGA
TGAACACTAAGTACGACGAGAATGACAAGCTGATCCGGGAAGTGAAAGTGATCACCCTGAAGTCCAAGCT
GGTGTCCGATTTCCGGAAGGATTTCCAGTTTTACAAAGTGCGCGAGATCAACAACTACCACCACGCCCAC
GACGCCTACCTGAACGCCGTCGTGGGAACCGCCCTGATCAAAAAGTACCCTAAGCTGGAAAGCGAGTTCG
TGTACGGCGACTACAAGGTGTACGACGTGCGGAAGATGATCGCCAAGAGCGAGCAGGAAATCGGCAAGGC
TACCGCCAAGTACTTCTTCTACAGCAACATCATGAACTTTTTCAAGACCGAGATTACCCTGGCCAACGGC
GAGATCCGGAAGCGGCCTCTGATCGAGACAAACGGCGAAACCGGGGAGATCGTGTGGGATAAGGGCCGGG
ATTTTGCCACCGTGCGGAAAGTGCTGAGCATGCCCCAAGTGAATATCGTGAAAAAGACCGAGGTGCAGAC
AGGCGGCTTCAGCAAAGAGTCTATCCTGCCCAAGAGGAACAGCGATAAGCTGATCGCCAGAAAGAAGGAC
TGGGACCCTAAGAAGTACGGCGGCTTCGACAGCCCCACCGTGGCCTATTCTGTGCTGGTGGTGGCCAAAG
TGGAAAAGGGCAAGTCCAAGAAACTGAAGAGTGTGAAAGAGCTGCTGGGGATCACCATCATGGAAAGAAG
CAGCTTCGAGAAGAATCCCATCGACTTTCTGGAAGCCAAGGGCTACAAAGAAGTGAAAAAGGACCTGATC
ATCAAGCTGCCTAAGTACTCCCTGTTCGAGCTGGAAAACGGCCGGAAGAGAATGCTGGCCTCTGCCGGCG
AACTGCAGAAGGGAAACGAACTGGCCCTGCCCTCCAAATATGTGAACTTCCTGTACCTGGCCAGCCACTA
TGAGAAGCTGAAGGGCTCCCCCGAGGATAATGAGCAGAAACAGCTGTTTGTGGAACAGCACAAGCACTAC
CTGGACGAGATCATCGAGCAGATCAGCGAGTTCTCCAAGAGAGTGATCCTGGCCGACGCTAATCTGGACA
AAGTGCTGTCCGCCTACAACAAGCACCGGGATAAGCCCATCAGAGAGCAGGCCGAGAATATCATCCACCT
GTTTACCCTGACCAATCTGGGAGCCCCTGCCGCCTTCAAGTACTTTGACACCACCATCGACCGGAAGAGG
TACACCAGCACCAAAGAGGTGCTGGACGCCACCCTGATCCACCAGAGCATCACCGGCCTGTACGAGACAC
GGATCGACCTGTCTCAGCTGGGAGGCGACAGCCCCAAGAAGAAGAGAAAGGTGGAGGCCAGCGGACGGGC
TGACGCATTGGACGATTTTGATCTGGATATGCTGGGAAGTGACGCCCTCGATGATTTTGACCTTGACATG
CTTGGTTCGGATGCCCTTGATGACTTTGACCTCGACATGCTCGGCAGTGACGCCCTTGATGATTTCGACC
TGGACATGCTGATTAACGGTACCGCTAGCGGCAGTGGAGAGGGCAGAGGAAGTCTGCTAACATGCGGTGA
CGTCGAGGAGAATCCTGGCCCAGTGAGCAAGCTTATGGCTTCAAACTTTACTCAGTTCGTGCTCGTGGAC
AATGGTGGGACAGGGGATGTGACAGTGGCTCCTTCTAATTTCGCTAATGGGGTGGCAGAGTGGATCAGCT
CCAACTCACGGAGCCAGGCCTACAAGGTGACATGCAGCGTCAGGCAGTCTAGTGCCCAGAAGAGAAAGTA
TACCATCAAGGTGGAGGTCCCCAAAGTGGCTACCCAGACAGTGGGCGGAGTCGAACTGCCTGTCGCCGCT
TGGAGGTCCTACCTGAACATGGAGCTCACTATCCCAATTTTCGCTACCAATTCTGACTGTGAACTCATCG
TGAAGGCAATGCAGGGGCTCCTCAAAGACGGTAATCCTATCCCTTCCGCCATCGCCGCTAACTCAGGTAT
CTACAGCGCTGGAGGAGGTGGAAGCGGAGGAGGAGGAAGCGGAGGAGGAGGTAGCGGACCTAAGAAAAAG
AGGAAGGTGGCGGCCGCTGGATCCCCTTCAGGGCAGATCAGCAACCAGGCCCTGGCTCTGGCCCCTAGCT
CCGCTCCAGTGCTGGCCCAGACTATGGTGCCCTCTAGTGCTATGGTGCCTCTGGCCCAGCCACCTGCTCC
AGCCCCTGTGCTGACCCCAGGACCACCCCAGTCACTGAGCGCTCCAGTGCCCAAGTCTACACAGGCCGGC
GAGGGGACTCTGAGTGAAGCTCTGCTGCACCTGCAGTTCGACGCTGATGAGGACCTGGGAGCTCTGCTGG
GGAACAGCACCGATCCCGGAGTGTTCACAGATCTGGCCTCCGTGGACAACTCTGAGTTTCAGCAGCTGCT
GAATCAGGGCGTGTCCATGTCTCATAGTACAGCCGAACCAATGCTGATGGAGTACCCCGAAGCCATTACC
CGGCTGGTGACCGGCAGCCAGCGGCCCCCCGACCCCGCTCCAACTCCCCTGGGAACCAGCGGCCTGCCTA
ATGGGCTGTCCGGAGATGAAGACTTCTCAAGCATCGCTGATATGGACTTTAGTGCCCTGCTGTCACAGAT
TTCCTCTAGTGGGCAGGGAGGAGGTGGAAGCGGCTTCAGCGTGGACACCAGTGCCCTGCTGGACCTGTTC
AGCCCCTCGGTGACCGTGCCCGACATGAGCCTGCCTGACCTTGACAGCAGCCTGGCCAGTATCCAAGAGC
TCCTGTCTCCCCAGGAGCCCCCCAGGCCTCCCGAGGCAGAGAACAGCAGCCCGGATTCAGGGAAGCAGCT
GGTGCACTACACAGCGCAGCCGCTGTTCCTGCTGGACCCCGGCTCCGTGGACACCGGGAGCAACGACCTG
CCGGTGCTGTTTGAGCTGGGAGAGGGCTCCTACTTCTCCGAAGGGGACGGCTTCGCCGAGGACCCCACCA
TCTCCCTGCTGACAGGCTCGGAGCCTCCCAAAGCCAAGGACCCCACTGTCTCCTAAGAATTCCTAGAGCT
CGCTGATCAGCCTCGACTGTGCCTTCTAGTTGCCAGCCATCTGTTGTTTGCCCCTCCCCCGTGCCTTCCT
TGACCCTGGAAGGTGCCACTCCCACTGTCCTTTCCTAATAAAATGAGGAAATTGCATCGCATTGTCTGAG
TAGGTGTCATTCTATTCTGGGGGGTGGGGTGGGGCAGGACAGCAAGGGGGAGGATTGGGAAGAGAATAGC
AGGCATGCTGGGGAGCGGCCGCAGGAACCCCTAGTGATGGAGTTGGCCACTCCCTCTCTGCGCGCTCGCT
CGCTCACTGAGGCCGGGCGACCAAAGGTCGCCCGACGCCCGGGCTTTGCCCGGGCGGCCTCAGTGAGCGA
GCGAGCGCGCAGCTGCCTGCAGGGGCGCCTGATGCGGTATTTTCTCCTTACGCATCTGTGCGGTATTTCA
CACCGCATA
[95 nt withheld, positions 6940-7034]
T
[46 nt withheld, positions 7036-7081]
C
[141 nt withheld, positions 7083-7223]
CCTTTGACGTTGGAGTCCACGTTCTTTAATAGTGGACTCTTGTTCCAAACTGGAACAACACTCAACTCTA
TCTCGGGCTATTCTTTTGATTTATAAGGGATTTTGCCGATTTCGGTCTATTGGTTAAAAAATGAGCTGAT
TTAACAAAAATTTAACGCGAATTTTAACAAAATATTAACGTTTACAATTTTATGGTGCACTCTCAGTACA
ATCTGCTCTGATGCCGCATAGTTAAGCCAGCCCCGACACCCGCCAACACCCGCTGACGCGCCCTGACGGG
CTTGTCTGCTCCCGGCATCCGCTTACAGACAAGCTGTGACCGTCTCCGGGAGCTGCATGTGTCAGAGGTT
TTCACCGTCATCACCGAAACGCGCGAGACGAAAGGGCCTCGTGATACGCCTATTTTTATAGGTTAATGTC
ATGATAATAATGGTTTCTTAGACGTCAGGTGGCACTTTTCGGGGAAATGTGCGCGGAACCCCTATTTGTT
TATTTTTCTAAATACATTCAAATATGTATCCGCTCATGAGACAATAACCCTGATAAATGCTTCAATAATA
TTGAAAAAGGAAGAGTATGAGTATTCAACATTTCCGTGTCGCCCTTATTCCCTTTTTTGCGGCATTTTGC
CTTCCTGTTTTTGCTCACCCAGAAACGCTGGTGAAAGTAAAAGATGCTGAAGATCAGTTGGGTGCACGAG
TGGGTTACATCGAACTGGATCTCAACAGCGGTAAGATCCTTGAGAGTTTTCGCCCCGAAGAACGTTTTCC
AATGATGAGCACTTTTAAAGTTCTGCTATGTGGCGCGGTATTATCCCGTATTGACGCCGGGCAAGAGCAA
CTCGGTCGCCGCATACACTATTCTCAGAATGACTTGGTTGAGTACTCACCAGTCACAGAAAAGCATCTTA
CGGATGGCATGACAGTAAGAGAATTATGCAGTGCTGCCATAACCATGAGTGATAACACTGCGGCCAACTT
ACTTCTGACAACGATCGGAGGACCGAAGGAGCTAACCGCTTTTTTGCACAACATGGGGGATCATGTAACT
CGCCTTGATCGTTGGGAACCGGAGCTGAATGAAGCCATACCAAACGACGAGCGTGACACCACGATGCCTG
TAGCAATGGCAACAACGTTGCGCAAACTATTAACTGGCGAACTACTTACTCTAGCTTCCCGGCAACAATT
AATAGACTGGATGGAGGCGGATAAAGTTGCAGGACCACTTCTGCGCTCGGCCCTTCCGGCTGGCTGGTTT
ATTGCTGATAAATCTGGAGCCGGTGAGCGTGGAAGCCGCGGTATCATTGCAGCACTGGGGCCAGATGGTA
AGCCCTCCCGTATCGTAGTTATCTACACGACGGGGAGTCAGGCAACTATGGATGAACGAAATAGACAGAT
CGCTGAGATAGGTGCCTCACTGATTAAGCATTGGTAACTGTCAGACCAAGTTTACTCATATATACTTTAG
ATTGATTTAAAACTTCATTTTTAATTTAAAAGGATCTAGGTGAAGATCCTTTTTGATAATCTCATGACCA
AAATCCCTTAACGTGAGTTTTCGTTCCACTGAGCGTCAGACCCCGTAGAAAAGATCAAAGGATCTTCTTG
AGATCCTTTTTTTCTGCGCGTAATCTGCTGCTTGCAAACAAAAAAACCACCGCTACCAGCGGTGGTTTGT
TTGCCGGATCAAGAGCTACCAACTCTTTTTCCGAAGGTAACTGGCTTCAGCAGAGCGCAGATACCAAATA
CTGTTCTTCTAGTGTAGCCGTAGTTAGGCCACCACTTCAAGAACTCTGTAGCACCGCCTACATACCTCGC
TCTGCTAATCCTGTTACCAGTGGCTGCTGCCAGTGGCGATAAGTCGTGTCTTACCGGGTTGGACTCAAGA
CGATAGTTACCGGATAAGGCGCAGCGGTCGGGCTGAACGGGGGGTTCGTGCACACAGCCCAGCTTGGAGC
GAACGACCTACACCGAACTGAGATACCTACAGCGTGAGCTATGAGAAAGCGCCACGCTTCCCGAAGGGAG
AAAGGCGGACAGGTATCCGGTAAGCGGCAGGGTCGGAACAGGAGAGCGCACGAGGGAGCTTCCAGGGGGA
AACGCCTGGTATCTTTATAGTCCTGTCGGGTTTCGCCACCTCTGACTTGAGCGTCGATTTTTGTGATGCT
CGTCAGGGGGGCGGAGCCTATGGAAAAACGCCAGCAACGCGGCCTTTTTACGGTTCCTGGCCTTTTGCTG
GCCTTTTGCTCACATG
Features (pLannotate 1.2.2; 20 found; start..end, strand, type, name):
     12..297     +  enhancer       CMV enhancer: human cytomegalovirus immediate early enhancer; contains an 18-bp deletion relative to the standard CMV enhancer
    299..576     +  promoter       chicken β-actin promoter: No description available
    577..804     +  intron         hybrid intron: hybrid between chicken β-actin (CBA) and minute virus of mice (MMV) introns (Gray et al., 2011)
    872..892     +  CDS            3xFLAG (fragment): three tandem FLAG® epitope tags
    905..2077    +  CDS            BDKRB2: BKRB2_HUMAN - Also known as BKR2. Experimental evidence at protein level: Swiss-Prot protein existence level 1. Receptor for bradykinin. It is associated with G proteins that activate a phosphatidylinositol-calcium second messenger system. From Homo sapiens (Human).
   2237..2263    +  CDS            HA: HA (human influenza hemagglutinin) epitope tag
   2291..4789    +  CDS            dCas9(C): C-terminal portion of catalytically inactive Streptococcus pyogenes dCas9 carrying the N863A mutation (Zetsche et al., 2015)
   4952..4968    +  CDS            VP96 (fragment): 6 tandem repeats of the minimal activation domain of herpes simplex virus VP16 (Cheng et al., 2013)
   5075..5464    +  CDS            CAPSD_BPMS2: Experimental evidence at protein level: Swiss-Prot protein existence level 1. Acts as a translational repressor of viral replicase synthesis late in infection. This latter function is the result of capsid protein interaction with an RNA hairpin which contains the replicase ribosome-binding site. From Escherichia phage MS2 (Bacteriophage MS2).
   5555..6097    +  CDS            Rela (fragment): TF65_MOUSE - Also known as Nfkb3. Experimental evidence at protein level: Swiss-Prot protein existence level 1. NF-kappa-B is a pleiotropic transcription factor present in almost all cell types and is the endpoint of a series of signal transduction events that are initiated by a vast array of stimuli related to many biological processes such as inflammation, immunity, differentiation, cell growth, tumorigenesis and apoptosis. NF-kappa-B is a homo- or heterodimeric complex formed by the Rel-like domain- containing proteins RELA/p65, RELB, NFKB1/p105, NFKB1/p50, REL and NFKB2/p52. The heterodime
   6122..6493    +  CDS            HSF1: C-terminal activation domain from the human heat shock transcription factor HSF1
   6527..6638    +  polyA_signal   bGH poly(A) signal: bovine growth hormone polyadenylation signal
   6743..6883    +  repeat_region  AAV2 ITR: inverted terminal repeat of adeno-associated virus serotype 2 inverted
   6888..6939    -  misc_feature   bom (fragment): basis of mobility region from pBR322
   6958..7413    +  rep_origin     f1 ori (sequence partly withheld): f1 bacteriophage origin of replication; arrow indicates direction of (+) strand synthesis
   7414..7463    -  misc_feature   bom (fragment): basis of mobility region from pBR322
   7565..7600    -  CDS            rop (fragment): Rop protein, which maintains plasmids at low copy number; rop
   7695..7799    +  promoter       AmpR promoter: bla
   7800..8660    +  CDS            AmpR: β-lactamase; bla; confers resistance to ampicillin, carbenicillin, and related antibiotics
   8831..9419    +  rep_origin     ori: high-copy-number ColE1/pMB1/pBR322/pUC origin of replication
