[The description below was written by a language model from this plasmid's Addgene catalogue record, the feature table of its GenBank file and pLannotate feature annotations shown in this document.]
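Description:
pBDKRB2_TCS(Q'G)_NLS-HA-dCas9(C)-VP64_T2A_MCP-P65-HSF1 is a roughly 9.5 kb mammalian expression plasmid for CRISPR-based synthetic biology, encoding a chimeric GPCR in which the human bradykinin B2 receptor is fused to a releasable half of a split dCas9 transcriptional activator. It is propagated in E. coli as a high-copy plasmid through a pUC-type origin with ampicillin selection, and also carries an f1 origin. A single AAV2 ITR lies downstream of the polyadenylation signal; with only one ITR annotated, it appears to be a backbone remnant rather than part of a packageable AAV genome.

Expression is driven by the CBh promoter (CMV enhancer, chicken β-actin promoter and hybrid intron) and terminated by a bGH poly(A) signal. The open reading frame begins with a cleavable membrane localisation signal and a FLAG tag, followed by BDKRB2 and a vasopressin V2 receptor tail that promotes arrestin recruitment; this block was taken from a BDKRB2-Tango plasmid and replaced the TMt module of the parental vector. Next come a TEV protease cleavage site (the Q'G variant), an SV40 NLS, an HA tag, flexible linkers, the C-terminal fragment of catalytically inactive S. pyogenes Cas9, a further NLS and VP64. A T2A peptide then yields a separate MCP-NLS-p65-HSF1 protein, the SAM component that is recruited by MS2 hairpins in guide RNAs.

The design implies that TEV cleavage at the activated receptor frees the NLS-tagged dCas9(C)-VP64 to enter the nucleus, where it would need a complementary dCas9 N-terminal fragment and a guide RNA, neither encoded here, to activate target genes. The catalogue insert name reads "dCas9(N)", but the plasmid name, stated purpose and annotations all indicate the C-terminal fragment.
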