Addgene plasmid #101107: pBDKRB2_TCS(Q’G)_NLS-HA-dCas9(C)-VP64_T2A_MCP-P65-HSF1
Purpose: Encodes dCas9(C)-VP64 with SAM components fused to BDKRB2
Depositing lab: Tudor Fulga. Depositing organization: University of Oxford. Publication: Engineering Synthetic Signaling Pathways with Programmable dCas9-Based Chimeric Receptors. Baeumler TA, Ahmed AA, Fulga TA. Cell Rep. 2017 Sep 12;20(11):2639-2653. doi: 10.1016/j.celrep.2017.08.044. PubMed 28903044.
Backbone
  Vector backbone: pTMt_TCS(Q’G)_NLSHA- dCas9(C)-VP64_T2A_MCP-P65-HSF1
  Modifications to backbone: A sequence containing the membrane localisation signal, FLAG tag, BDKBR2 coding sequence and the V2 tail were PCR amplified from plasmid BDKBR2-Tango (gift from Bryan Roth, Addgene plasmid #66230) and used to replace the TMt in pTMt_TCS(Q’G)_NLSHA- dCas9(C)-VP64_T2A_MCP-P65-HSF1.
  Vector type: Mammalian Expression, CRISPR, Synthetic Biology
Growth in bacteria
  Bacterial resistance: Ampicillin, 100 μg/mL
  Growth temperature: 37°C
  Growth strain: DH5alpha
  Copy number: High Copy
Gene/Insert
  Gene/Insert name: BDKRB2-dCas9(N)
  Tag / fusion protein: Flag (N terminal on insert); HA
Resource information
  A portion of this plasmid was derived from a plasmid made by: BDKBR2-Tango (gift from Bryan Roth, Addgene plasmid #66230); pTMt_TCS(Q’G)_NLS-HA-dCas9(C)-VP64_T2A_MCP-P65-HSF1.
Terms and licenses: Academic/Nonprofit Terms; Industry Terms: Not Available to Industry
How to cite: pBDKRB2_TCS(Q’G)_NLS-HA-dCas9(C)-VP64_T2A_MCP-P65-HSF1 was a gift from Tudor Fulga (Addgene plasmid # 101107 ; http://n2t.net/addgene:101107 ; RRID:Addgene_101107)
