>Addgene plasmid #101107 | pBDKRB2_TCS(Q’G)_NLS-HA-dCas9(C)-VP64_T2A_MCP-P65-HSF1 | addgene partial sequence | sequence record 194484 | Addgene Partial NGS Result
CGCTGCCTTCGCCCCGTGCCCCGCTCCGCCGCCGCCTCGCGCCGCCCGCCCCGGCTCTGACTGACCGCGT
TACTCCCACAGGTGAGCGGGCGGGACGGCCCTTCTCCTCCGGGCTGTAATTAGCTGAGCAAGAGGTAAGG
GTTTAAGGGATGGTTGGTTGGTGGGGTATTAATGTTTAATTACCTGGAGCACCTGCCTGAAATCACTTTT
TTTCAGGTTGGACCGGTGCGCCACCATGAAGACGATCATCGCCCTGAGCTACATCTTCTGCCTGGTATTC
GCCGACTACAAGGACGATGATGACGCCAGCATCGATATGTTCTCACCCTGGAAGATTTCTATGTTCCTTT
CTGTGCGCGAGGACAGCGTGCCCACAACTGCGAGTTTTAGCGCCGACATGCTTAACGTGACCCTGCAGGG
CCCCACTCTCAACGGGACATTTGCTCAGTCTAAATGTCCTCAAGTGGAATGGCTCGGCTGGTTGAACACT
ATCCAGCCCCCTTTCCTTTGGGTTCTTTTTGTTCTGGCCACGCTGGAAAACATCTTTGTTCTCTCTGTGT
TTTGCCTCCATAAGAGCTCCTGTACGGTGGCCGAAATTTACCTGGGTAATTTGGCCGCAGCGGATCTCAT
TTTGGCCTGTGGCCTGCCTTTCTGGGCTATTACTATCAGCAATAATTTTGATTGGTTGTTTGGCGAGACC
TTGTGTCGCGTGGTGAATGCAATTATCAGTATGAATCTGTACAGCTCAATCTGCTTCCTTATGCTCGTCA
GCATTGACAGGTACCTCGCCCTTGTAAAGACTATGAGCATGGGCCGCATGAGGGGCGTACGCTGGGCTAA
GCTCTATAGCCTGGTGATTTGGGGTTGCACCCTCCTCCTCAGTTCACCTATGCTGGTCTTCCGAACGATG
AAGGAGTACTCTGACGAGGGCCACAATGTTACCGCATGCGTTATCAGTTACCCATCTTTGATTTGGGAGG
TCTTCACAAACATGCTGCTGAACGTGGTGGGTTTTTTGCTCCCCCTTTCTGTGATTACCTTCTGTACAAT
GCAGATCATGCAAGTTTTGCGAAACAACGAAATGCAAAAATTTAAGGAGATACAGACCGAGCGAAGGGCC
ACAGTGCTGGTCTTGGTCGTTTTGCTGTTGTTCATTATCTGTTGGCTGCCTTTCCAGATCAGCACTTTCC
TGGACACGTTGCACAGACTCGGAATCCTGAGTAGTTGTCAGGACGAAAGGATCATCGACGTTATCACTCA
AATCGCGTCCTTCATGGCATACTCCAATAGCTGCTTGAACCCATTGGTGTATGTTATTGTGGGAAAACGG
TTTAGGAAGAAGAGCTGGGAAGTGTACCAAGGGGTGTGCCAAAAGGGAGGCTGCCGATCAGAGCCAATCC
AAATGGAAAATAGCATGGGTACCCTGAGAACCTCCATTAGCGTGGAGCGACAGATCCACAAGCTCCAGGA
CTGGGCTGGCTCTAGACAGATCGATACCGGTGGACGCACCCCACCCAGCCTGGGTCCCCAAGATGAGTCC
TGCACCACCGCCAGCTCCTCCCTGGCCAAGGACACTTCATCGACCGGTGAGAACCTGTACTTCCAGGGCC
CCAAGAAGAAGAGGAAGGTGGGGGGAGGCAGCACTAGTTACCCATACGACGTACCAGATTACGCTGGAGG
TTCTGGATCCGGCGGTGGCTCGAAGCCCGCCTTCCTGAGCGGCGAGCAGAAAAAGGCCATCGTGGACCTG
CTGTTCAAGACCAACCGGAAAGTGACCGTGAAGCAGCTGAAAGAGGACTACTTCAAGAAAATCGAGTGCT
TCGACTCCGTGGAAATCTCCGGCGTGGAAGATCGGTTCAACGCCTCCCTGGGCACATACCACGATCTGCT
GAAAATTATCAAGGACAAGGACTTCCTGGACAATGAGGAAAACGAGGACATTCTGGAAGATATCGTGCTG
ACCCTGACACTGTTTGAGGACAGAGAGATGATCGAGGAACGGCTGAAAACCTATGCCCACCTGTTCGACG
ACAAAGTGATGAAGCAGCTGAAGCGGCGGAGATACACCGGCTGGGGCAGGCTGAGCCGGAAGCTGATCAA
CGGCATCCGGGACAAGCAGTCCGGCAAGACAATCCTGGATTTCCTGAAGTCCGACGGCTTCGCCAACAGA
AACTTCATGCAGCTGATCCACGACGACAGCCTGACCTTTAAAGAGGACATCCAGAAAGCCCAGGTGTCCG
GCCAGGGCGATAGCCTGCACGAGCACATTGCCAATCTGGCCGGCAGCCCCGCCATTAAGAAGGGCATCCT
GCAGACAGTGAAGGTGGTGGACGAGCTCGTGAAAGTGATGGGCCGGCACAAGCCCGAGAACATCGTGATC
GAAATGGCCAGAGAGAACCAGACCACCCAGAAGGGACAGAAGAACAGCCGCGAGAGAATGAAGCGGATCG
AAGAGGGCATCAAAGAGCTGGGCAGCCAGATCCTGAAAGAACACCCCGTGGAAAACACCCAGCTGCAGAA
CGAGAAGCTGTACCTGTACTACCTGCAGAATGGGCGGGATATGTACGTGGACCAGGAACTGGACATCAAC
CGGCTGTCCGACTACGATGTGGACCATATCGTGCCTCAGAGCTTTCTGAAGGACGACTCCATCGACAACA
AGGTGCTGACCAGAAGCGACAAGGCCCGGGGCAAGAGCGACAACGTGCCCTCCGAAGAGGTCGTGAAGAA
GATGAAGAACTACTGGCGGCAGCTGCTGAACGCCAAGCTGATTACCCAGAGAAAGTTCGACAATCTGACC
AAGGCCGAGAGAGGCGGCCTGAGCGAACTGGATAAGGCCGGCTTCATCAAGAGACAGCTGGTGGAAACCC
GGCAGATCACAAAGCACGTGGCACAGATCCTGGACTCCCGGATGAACACTAAGTACGACGAGAATGACAA
GCTGATCCGGGAAGTGAAAGTGATCACCCTGAAGTCCAAGCTGGTGTCCGATTTCCGGAAGGATTTCCAG
TTTTACAAAGTGCGCGAGATCAACAACTACCACCACGCCCACGACGCCTACCTGAACGCCGTCGTGGGAA
CCGCCCTGATCAAAAAGTACCCTAAGCTGGAAAGCGAGTTCGTGTACGGCGACTACAAGGTGTACGACGT
GCGGAAGATGATCGCCAAGAGCGAGCAGGAAATCGGCAAGGCTACCGCCAAGTACTTCTTCTACAGCAAC
ATCATGAACTTTTTCAAGACCGAGATTACCCTGGCCAACGGCGAGATCCGGAAGCGGCCTCTGATCGAGA
CAAACGGCGAAACCGGGGAGATCGTGTGGGATAAGGGCCGGGATTTTGCCACCGTGCGGAAAGTGCTGAG
CATGCCCCAAGTGAATATCGTGAAAAAGACCGAGGTGCAGACAGGCGGCTTCAGCAAAGAGTCTATCCTG
CCCAAGAGGAACAGCGATAAGCTGATCGCCAGAAAGAAGGACTGGGACCCTAAGAAGTACGGCGGCTTCG
ACAGCCCCACCGTGGCCTATTCTGTGCTGGTGGTGGCCAAAGTGGAAAAGGGCAAGTCCAAGAAACTGAA
GAGTGTGAAAGAGCTGCTGGGGATCACCATCATGGAAAGAAGCAGCTTCGAGAAGAATCCCATCGACTTT
CTGGAAGCCAAGGGCTACAAAGAAGTGAAAAAGGACCTGATCATCAAGCTGCCTAAGTACTCCCTGTTCG
AGCTGGAAAACGGCCGGAAGAGAATGCTGGCCTCTGCCGGCGAACTGCAGAAGGGAAACGAACTGGCCCT
GCCCTCCAAATATGTGAACTTCCTGTACCTGGCCAGCCACTATGAGAAGCTGAAGGGCTCCCCCGAGGAT
AATGAGCAGAAACAGCTGTTTGTGGAACAGCACAAGCACTACCTGGACGAGATCATCGAGCAGATCAGCG
AGTTCTCCAAGAGAGTGATCCTGGCCGACGCTAATCTGGACAAAGTGCTGTCCGCCTACAACAAGCACCG
GGATAAGCCCATCAGAGAGCAGGCCGAGAATATCATCCACCTGTTTACCCTGACCAATCTGGGAGCCCCT
GCCGCCTTCAAGTACTTTGACACCACCATCGACCGGAAGAGGTACACCAGCACCAAAGAGGTGCTGGACG
CCACCCTGATCCACCAGAGCATCACCGGCCTGTACGAGACACGGATCGACCTGTCTCAGCTGGGAGGCGA
CAGCCCCAAGAAGAAGAGAAAGGTGGAGGCCAGCGGACGGGCTGACGCATTGGACGATTTTGATCTGGAT
ATGCTGGGAAGTGACGCCCTCGATGATTTTGACCTTGACATGCTTGGTTCGGATGCCCTTGATGACTTTG
ACCTCGACATGCTCGGCAGTGACGCCCTTGATGATTTCGACCTGGACATGCTGATTAACGGTACCGCTAG
CGGCAGTGGAGAGGGCAGAGGAAGTCTGCTAACATGCGGTGACGTCGAGGAGAATCCTGGCCCAGTGAGC
AAGCTTATGGCTTCAAACTTTACTCAGTTCGTGCTCGTGGACAATGGTGGGACAGGGGATGTGACAGTGG
CTCCTTCTAATTTCGCTAATGGGGTGGCAGAGTGGATCAGCTCCAACTCACGGAGCCAGGCCTACAAGGT
GACATGCAGCGTCAGGCAGTCTAGTGCCCAGAAGAGAAAGTATACCATCAAGGTGGAGGTCCCCAAAGTG
GCTACCCAGACAGTGGGCGGAGTCGAACTGCCTGTCGCCGCTTGGAGGTCCTACCTGAACATGGAGCTCA
CTATCCCAATTTTCGCTACCAATTCTGACTGTGAACTCATCGTGAAGGCAATGCAGGGGCTCCTCAAAGA
CGGTAATCCTATCCCTTCCGCCATCGCCGCTAACTCAGGTATCTACAGCGCTGGAGGAGGTGGAAGCGGA
GGAGGAGGAAGCGGAGGAGGAGGTAGCGGACCTAAGAAAAAGAGGAAGGTGGCGGCCGCTGGATCCCCTT
CAGGGCAGATCAGCAACCAGGCCCTGGCTCTGGCCCCTAGCTCCGCTCCAGTGCTGGCCCAGACTATGGT
GCCCTCTAGTGCTATGGTGCCTCTGGCCCAGCCACCTGCTCCAGCCCCTGTGCTGACCCCAGGACCACCC
CAGTCACTGAGCGCTCCAGTGCCCAAGTCTACACAGGCCGGCGAGGGGACTCTGAGTGAAGCTCTGCTGC
ACCTGCAGTTCGACGCTGATGAGGACCTGGGAGCTCTGCTGGGGAACAGCACCGATCCCGGAGTGTTCAC
AGATCTGGCCTCCGTGGACAACTCTGAGTTTCAGCAGCTGCTGAATCAGGGCGTGTCCATGTCTCATAGT
ACAGCCGAACCAATGCTGATGGAGTACCCCGAAGCCATTACCCGGCTGGTGACCGGCAGCCAGCGGCCCC
CCGACCCCGCTCCAACTCCCCTGGGAACCAGCGGCCTGCCTAATGGGCTGTCCGGAGATGAAGACTTCTC
AAGCATCGCTGATATGGACTTTAGTGCCCTGCTGTCACAGATTTCCTCTAGTGGGCAGGGAGGAGGTGGA
AGCGGCTTCAGCGTGGACACCAGTGCCCTGCTGGACCTGTTCAGCCCCTCGGTGACCGTGCCCGACATGA
GCCTGCCTGACCTTGACAGCAGCCTGGCCAGTATCCAAGAGCTCCTGTCTCCCCAGGAGCCCCCCAGGCC
TCCCGAGGCAGAGAACAGCAGCCCGGATTCAGGGAAGCAGCTGGTGCACTACACAGCGCAGCCGCTGTTC
CTGCTGGACCCCGGCTCCGTGGACACCGGGAGCAACGACCTGCCGGTGCTGTTTGAGCTGGGAGAGGGCT
CCTACTTCTCCGAAGGGGACGGCTTCGCCGAGGACCCCACCATCTCCCTGCTGACAGGCTCGGAGCCTCC
CAAAGCCAAGGACCCCACTGTCTCCTAAGAATTCCTAGAGCTCGCTGATCAGCCTCGACTGTGCCTTCTA
GTTGCCAGCCATCTGTTGTTTGCCCCTCCCCCGTGCCTTCCTTGACCCTGGAAGGTGCCACTCCCACTGT
CCTTTCCTAATAAAATGAGGAAATTGCATCGCATTGTCTGAGTAGGTGTCATTCTATTCTGGGGGGTGGG
GTGGGGCAGGACAGCAAGGGGGAGGATTGGGAAGAGAATAGCAGGCATGCTGGGGAGCGGCCGCAGGAAC
CCCTAGTGATGGAGTTGGCCACTCCCTCTCTGCGCGCTCGCTCGCTCACTGAGGCCGGGCGACCAAAGGT
CGCCCGACGCCCGGGCTTTGCCCGGGCGGCCTCAGTGAGCGAGCGAGCGCGCAGCTGCCTGCAGGGGCGC
CTGATGCGGTATTTTCTCCTTACGCATCTGTGCGGTATTTCACACCGCATA
[95 nt withheld, positions 6352-6446]
T
[46 nt withheld, positions 6448-6493]
C
[141 nt withheld, positions 6495-6635]
CCTTTGACGTTGGAGTCCACGTTCTTTAATAGTGGACTCTTGTTCCAAACTGGAACAACACTCAACTCTA
TCTCGGGCTATTCTTTTGATTTATAAGGGATTTTGCCGATTTCGGTCTATTGGTTAAAAAATGAGCTGAT
TTAACAAAAATTTAACGCGAATTTTAACAAAATATTAACGTTTACAATTTTATGGTGCACTCTCAGTACA
ATCTGCTCTGATGCCGCATAGTTAAGCCAGCCCCGACACCCGCCAACACCCGCTGACGCGCCCTGACGGG
CTTGTCTGCTCCCGGCATCCGCTTACAGACAAGCTGTGACCGTCTCCGGGAGCTGCATGTGTCAGAGGTT
TTCACCGTCATCACCGAAACGCGCGAGACGAAAGGGCCTCGTGATACGCCTATTTTTATAGGTTAATGTC
ATGATAATAATGGTTTCTTAGACGTCAGGTGGCACTTTTCGGGGAAATGTGCGCGGAACCCCTATTTGTT
TATTTTTCTAAATACATTCAAATATGTATCCGCTCATGAGACAATAACCCTGATAAATGCTTCAATAATA
TTGAAAAAGGAAGAGTATGAGTATTCAACATTTCCGTGTCGCCCTTATTCCCTTTTTTGCGGCATTTTGC
CTTCCTGTTTTTGCTCACCCAGAAACGCTGGTGAAAGTAAAAGATGCTGAAGATCAGTTGGGTGCACGAG
TGGGTTACATCGAACTGGATCTCAACAGCGGTAAGATCCTTGAGAGTTTTCGCCCCGAAGAACGTTTTCC
AATGATGAGCACTTTTAAAGTTCTGCTATGTGGCGCGGTATTATCCCGTATTGACGCCGGGCAAGAGCAA
CTCGGTCGCCGCATACACTATTCTCAGAATGACTTGGTTGAGTACTCACCAGTCACAGAAAAGCATCTTA
CGGATGGCATGACAGTAAGAGAATTATGCAGTGCTGCCATAACCATGAGTGATAACACTGCGGCCAACTT
ACTTCTGACAACGATCGGAGGACCGAAGGAGCTAACCGCTTTTTTGCACAACATGGGGGATCATGTAACT
CGCCTTGATCGTTGGGAACCGGAGCTGAATGAAGCCATACCAAACGACGAGCGTGACACCACGATGCCTG
TAGCAATGGCAACAACGTTGCGCAAACTATTAACTGGCGAACTACTTACTCTAGCTTCCCGGCAACAATT
AATAGACTGGATGGAGGCGGATAAAGTTGCAGGACCACTTCTGCGCTCGGCCCTTCCGGCTGGCTGGTTT
ATTGCTGATAAATCTGGAGCCGGTGAGCGTGGAAGCCGCGGTATCATTGCAGCACTGGGGCCAGATGGTA
AGCCCTCCCGTATCGTAGTTATCTACACGACGGGGAGTCAGGCAACTATGGATGAACGAAATAGACAGAT
CGCTGAGATAGGTGCCTCACTGATTAAGCATTGGTAACTGTCAGACCAAGTTTACTCATATATACTTTAG
ATTGATTTAAAACTTCATTTTTAATTTAAAAGGATCTAGGTGAAGATCCTTTTTGATAATCTCATGACCA
AAATCCCTTAACGTGAGTTTTCGTTCCACTGAGCGTCAGACCCCGTAGAAAAGATCAAAGGATCTTCTTG
AGATCCTTTTTTTCTGCGCGTAATCTGCTGCTTGCAAACAAAAAAACCACCGCTACCAGCGGTGGTTTGT
TTGCCGGATCAAGAGCTACCAACTCTTTTTCCGAAGGTAACTGGCTTCAGCAGAGCGCAGATACCAAATA
CTGTTCTTCTAGTGTAGCCGTAGTTAGGCCACCACTTCAAGAACTCTGTAGCACCGCCTACATACCTCGC
TCTGCTAATCCTGTTACCAGTGGCTGCTGCCAGTGGCGATAAGTCGTGTCTTACCGGGTTGGACTCAAGA
CGATAGTTACCGGATAAGGCGCAGCGGTCGGGCTGAACGGGGGGTTCGTGCACACAGCCCAGCTTGGAGC
GAACGACCTACACCGAACTGAGATACCTACAGCGTGAGCTATGAGAAAGCGCCACGCTTCCCGAAGGGAG
AAAGGCGGACAGGTATCCGGTAAGCGGCAGGGTCGGAACAGGAGAGCGCACGAGGGAGCTTCCAGGGGGA
AACGCCTGGTATCTTTATAGTCCTGTCGGGTTTCGCCACCTCTGACTTGAGCGTCGATTTTTGTGATGCT
CGTCAGGGGGGCGGAGCCTATGGAAAAACGCCAGCAACGCGGCCTTTTTACGGTTCCTGGCCTTTTGCTG
GCCTTTTGCTCACATGCTAGAGGTACCCGTTACATAACTTACGGTAAATGGCCCGCCTGGCTGACCGCCC
AACGACCCCCGCCCATTGACGTCAATAGTAACGCCAATAGGGACTTTCCATTGACGTCAATGGGTGGAGT
ATTTACGGTAAACTGCCCACTTGGCAGTACATCAAGTGTATCATATGCCAAGTACGCCCCCTATTGACGT
CAATGACGGTAAATGGCCCGCCTGGCATTGTGCCCAGTACATGACCTTATGGGACTTTCCTACTTGGCAG
TACATCTACGTATTAGTCATCGCTATTACCATGGTCGAGGTGAGCCCCACGTTCTGCTTCACTCTCCCCA
TCTCCCCCCCCTCCCCACCCCCAATTTTGTATTTATTTATTTTTTAATTATTTTGTGCAGCGATGGGGGC
GGGGGGGGGGG
